>Addgene plasmid #20576 | pWZL Neo Myr Flag PIK3R5 | addgene partial sequence | sequence record 26402 | 20576 with pWZL-Fwd
CTCCTTCTCTAGGCGCCGGCCGGATCCAGAATTCGCCACCATGGGGTCTTCAAAATCTAAACCAAAGGAC
CCCAGCCAGCGCCGGCGCAGGATCCGAGGTTACCTTGACTACAAAGACGATGACGACAAGCAATTGACAA
GTTTGTACAAAAAAGTTGGCATGGACTGCGGCTACGTGGAGGACAGCGAGGAGAGCTCCTCCGAGTGGCC
TTGGAGGCGTGGCAGCCAGGAACGCCGAGGCCACCGCAGGCCTGGGCAGAAGTTCATCAGGATCTATAAA
CTCTTCAAGAGCACCAGCCAGCTGGTACTGCGGAGGGACTCTCGGAGCCTGGGGGGCAGCTCGGACACGG
CCCTGCCCCTGAGGCGGGCAGGGAGCCTCTGCAGCCCCCTGGACGAACCAGTATCACCCCCTTCCCGGGC
CCAGCGCTCCCGCTCCCTGCCCCAGCCCAAACTCGGTACCCAGCTGCCCAGCTGGCTTCTGGCCCCTGCT
TCACGCCCCCAGCGCCGCCGCCCCTTCCTGAGTGGAGATGAGGATCCCAAGGCTTCCACGCTACGTGTTG
TGGTCTTTGGCTCCGATCGGATTTCAGGGAAGGTGGCTCGGGCGTACAGCAACCTTCGGCGGCTGGAGAA
CAATCGCCCACTCCTCACACGGTTCTTCAAACTTCAGTTCTTCTACGTGCCTGTGAAGCGAAGTCATGGG
ACCAGCCCTGGTGCCTGTCCACCCCCTCGGAGCCAGACGCCCTCACCCCCGACAGACTCCC
