[The description below was written by a language model from this plasmid's Addgene catalogue record.]
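Description:
pWZL Neo Myr Flag PIK3R5 is a retroviral mammalian expression plasmid built on the Gateway-compatible pWZL-Neo-Myr-Flag-DEST backbone. It is propagated in bacteria under ampicillin selection, in a recombination-deficient strain intended to protect the repeated sequences typical of retroviral vectors from rearrangement. In mammalian cells it carries a neomycin resistance marker, so transduced or transfected cells can be selected with G418. No feature table is provided. The promoter driving the insert, the origin of replication and the exact arrangement of the viral elements are therefore not stated in the record, and the copy number is listed as unknown.

The insert is the human PIK3R5 open reading frame, which encodes p101, regulatory subunit 5 of phosphoinositide-3-kinase. It was moved from a Gateway entry clone into the destination vector by an LR recombination reaction. This places the ORF in frame behind two N-terminal elements supplied by the backbone: a myristoylation signal and a Flag epitope. The myristoylation sequence directs lipid modification and so tethers the fusion protein to membranes, a strategy commonly used to force signalling proteins into an active, membrane-localised state. The Flag tag allows detection or immunoprecipitation of the fusion protein.

The construct belongs to a library of myristoylated kinase and kinase-related clones assembled for gain-of-function genomic screening for oncogenes, in work on breast cancer. The depositors note that the gene identity has been verified but the clone has not been fully sequenced for minor mutations. They also report that it carries changes producing S3C and E58G substitutions in the encoded protein.
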