Addgene plasmid #20576: pWZL Neo Myr Flag PIK3R5
Depositing lab: William Hahn & Jean Zhao. Depositing organization: Dana-Farber Cancer Institute. Publication: Integrative Genomic Approaches Identify IKBKE as a Breast Cancer Oncogene (Kinase Library Clones). Boehm JS, Zhao JJ, Yao J, Kim SY, Firestein R, Dunn IF, Sjostrom SK, Garraway LA, Weremowicz S, Richardson AL, Greulich H, Stewart CJ, Mulvey LA, Shen RR, Ambrogio L, Hirozane-Kishikawa T, Hill DE, Vidal M, Meyerson M, Grenier JK, Hinkle G, Root DE, Roberts TM, Lander ES, Polyak K, Hahn WC. Cell. 2007 Jun 15. 129(6):1065-1079. 10.1016/j.cell.2007.03.052 PubMed 17574021.
Backbone
  Vector backbone: pWZL-Neo-Myr-Flag-DEST
  Backbone manufacturer: William Hahn Lab (available at Addgene, #15300)
  Vector type: Mammalian Expression, Retroviral
  Selectable markers: Neomycin (select with G418)
Growth in bacteria
  Bacterial resistance: Ampicillin, 100 μg/mL
  Growth temperature: 37°C
  Growth strain: Stbl3
  Growth instructions: Stbl3 cells to prevent recombination.
  Copy number: Unknown
Gene/Insert
  Gene/Insert name: PIK3R5 (alt name: phosphoinositide-3-kinase, regulatory subunit 5, p101)
  Species: H. sapiens (human)
  GenBank ID: NM_014308
  Entrez Gene: PIK3R5 (a.k.a. F730038I15Rik, FOAP-2, P101-PI3K, p101)
  Tag / fusion protein: Myr (N terminal on backbone); Flag (N terminal on backbone)
  Cloning method: Gateway Cloning
  Sequencing primers: 5′ pWZL-Fwd (GAA CCT CCT CGT TCG ACC); 3′ pWZL-Rev (TTC CGG GCC CTC ACA TTG)
Resource information
  A portion of this plasmid was derived from a plasmid made by: 4-G7
Terms and licenses: Academic/Nonprofit Terms; Industry Terms: Not Available to Industry
Depositor comments: ORFs were cloned into Gateway compatible pEntry vectors. An LR recombination reaction was performed to move the ORF to pWZL-Neo-Myr-Flag DEST such that the ORF would have 5' myristoylation and flag tags. This plasmid is part of a kinase library, and the gene has been verified, but has not been fully sequenced for minor mutations. Please see the following link for plasmids from this article that are not part of the kinase library http://www.addgene.org/pubmed/17574021 There is a mutation in the sequence causing S3C and E58G substitution in the aa sequence.
How to cite: pWZL Neo Myr Flag PIK3R5 was a gift from William Hahn & Jean Zhao (Addgene plasmid # 20576 ; http://n2t.net/addgene:20576 ; RRID:Addgene_20576)
